>Addgene plasmid #142232 | TFORF0900 | addgene full sequence | sequence record 397686 | Addgene NGS Result
TTAATGTAGTCTTATGCAATACTCTTGTAGTCTTGCAACATGGTAACGATGAGTTAGCAACATGCCTTAC
AAGGAGAGAAAAAGCACCGTGCATGCCGATTGGTGGAAGTAAGGTGGTACGATCGTGCCTTATTAGGAAG
GCAACAGACGGGTCTGACATGGATTGGACGAACCACTGAATTGCCGCATTGCAGAGATATTGTATTTAAG
TGCCTAGCTCGATACATAAACGGGTCTCTCTGGTTAGACCAGATCTGAGCCTGGGAGCTCTCTGGCTAAC
TAGGGAACCCACTGCTTAAGCCTCAATAAAGCTTGCCTTGAGTGCTTCAAGTAGTGTGTGCCCGTCTGTT
GTGTGACTCTGGTAACTAGAGATCCCTCAGACCCTTTTAGTCAGTGTGGAAAATCTCTAGCAGTGGCGCC
CGAACAGGGACTTGAAAGCGAAAGGGAAACCAGAGGAGCTCTCTCGACGCAGGACTCGGCTTGCTGAAGC
GCGCACGGCAAGAGGCGAGGGGCGGCGACTGGTGAGTACGCCAAAAATTTTGACTAGCGGAGGCTAGAAG
GAGAGAGATGGGTGCGAGAGCGTCAGTATTAAGCGGGGGAGAATTAGATCGCGATGGGAAAAAATTCGGT
TAAGGCCAGGGGGAAAGAAAAAATATAAATTAAAACATATAGTATGGGCAAGCAGGGAGCTAGAACGATT
CGCAGTTAATCCTGGCCTGTTAGAAACATCAGAAGGCTGTAGACAAATACTGGGACAGCTACAACCATCC
CTTCAGACAGGATCAGAAGAACTTAGATCATTATATAATACAGTAGCAACCCTCTATTGTGTGCATCAAA
GGATAGAGATAAAAGACACCAAGGAAGCTTTAGACAAGATAGAGGAAGAGCAAAACAAAAGTAAGACCAC
CGCACAGCAAGCGGCCGCTGATCTTCAGACCTGGAGGAGGAGATATGAGGGACAATTGGAGAAGTGAATT
ATATAAATATAAAGTAGTAAAAATTGAACCATTAGGAGTAGCACCCACCAAGGCAAAGAGAAGAGTGGTG
CAGAGAGAAAAAAGAGCAGTGGGAATAGGAGCTTTGTTCCTTGGGTTCTTGGGAGCAGCAGGAAGCACTA
TGGGCGCAGCGTCAATGACGCTGACGGTACAGGCCAGACAATTATTGTCTGGTATAGTGCAGCAGCAGAA
CAATTTGCTGAGGGCTATTGAGGCGCAACAGCATCTGTTGCAACTCACAGTCTGGGGCATCAAGCAGCTC
CAGGCAAGAATCCTGGCTGTGGAAAGATACCTAAAGGATCAACAGCTCCTGGGGATTTGGGGTTGCTCTG
GAAAACTCATTTGCACCACTGCTGTGCCTTGGAATGCTAGTTGGAGTAATAAATCTCTGGAACAGATTTG
GAATCACACGACCTGGATGGAGTGGGACAGAGAAATTAACAATTACACAAGCTTAATACACTCCTTAATT
GAAGAATCGCAAAACCAGCAAGAAAAGAATGAACAAGAATTATTGGAATTAGATAAATGGGCAAGTTTGT
GGAATTGGTTTAACATAACAAATTGGCTGTGGTATATAAAATTATTCATAATGATAGTAGGAGGCTTGGT
AGGTTTAAGAATAGTTTTTGCTGTACTTTCTATAGTGAATAGAGTTAGGCAGGGATATTCACCATTATCG
TTTCAGACCCACCTCCCAACCCCGAGGGGACCCATGCATTGCATCTCAATTAGTCAGCAACCAGGTGTGG
AAAGTCCCCAGGCTCCCCAGCAGGCAGAAGTATGCAAAGCATGCGTCTCAATTAGTCAGCAACCATAGTC
CCGCCCCTAACTCCGCCCATCCCGCCCCTAACTCCGCCCAGTTCCGCCCATTCTCCGCCCCATGGCTGAC
TAATTTTTTTTATTTATGCAGAGGCCGAGGCCGCCTCGGCCTCTGAGCTATTCCAGAAGTAGTGAGGAGG
CTTTTTTGGAGGCCTAGGCTTTTGCAAAAAGCTTTCTAGAGGTACCACCGGAGCTTACCATGACCGAGTA
CAAGCCCACGGTGCGCCTCGCCACCCGCGACGACGTCCCCAGGGCCGTACGCACCCTCGCCGCCGCGTTC
GCCGACTACCCCGCCACGCGCCACACCGTCGATCCGGACCGCCACATCGAGCGGGTCACCGAGCTGCAAG
AACTCTTCCTCACGCGCGTCGGGCTCGACATCGGCAAGGTGTGGGTCGCGGACGACGGCGCCGCCGTGGC
GGTCTGGACCACGCCGGAGAGCGTCGAAGCGGGGGCGGTGTTCGCCGAGATCGGCCCGCGCATGGCCGAG
TTGAGCGGTTCCCGGCTGGCCGCGCAGCAACAGATGGAAGGCCTCCTGGCGCCGCACCGGCCCAAGGAGC
CCGCGTGGTTCCTGGCCACCGTCGGCGTCTCGCCCGACCACCAGGGCAAGGGTCTGGGCAGCGCCGTCGT
GCTCCCCGGAGTGGAGGCGGCCGAGCGCGCCGGGGTGCCCGCCTTCCTGGAGACCTCCGCGCCCCGCAAC
CTCCCCTTCTACGAGCGGCTCGGCTTCACCGTCACCGCCGACGTCGAGGTGCCCGAAGGACCGCGCACCT
GGTGCATGACCCGCAAGCCCGGTGCCAGTTAACGAATTCTAGATCTTGAGACAAATGGCAGTATTCATCC
ACAATTTTAAAAGAAAAGGGGGGATTGGGGGGTACAGTGCAGGGGAAAGAATAGTAGACATAATAGCAAC
AGACATACAAACTAAAGAATTACAAAAACAAATTACAAAAATTCAAAATTTTCGGGTTTATTACAGGGAC
AGCAGAGATCCACTTTGGCGCCGGCTCGAGGCCTGCAGGTGCAAAGATGGATAAAGTTTTAAACAGAGAG
GAATCTTTGCAGCTAATGGACCTTCTAGGTCTTGAAAGGAGTGGGAATTGGCTCCGGTGCCCGTCAGTGG
GCAGAGCGCACATCGCCCACAGTCCCCGAGAAGTTGGGGGGAGGGGTCGGCAATTGAACCGGTGCCTAGA
GAAGGTGGCGCGGGGTAAACTGGGAAAGTGATGTCGTGTACTGGCTCCGCCTTTTTCCCGAGGGTGGGGG
AGAACCGTATATAAGTGCAGTAGTCGCCGTGAACGTTCTTTTTCGCAACGGGTTTGCCGCCAGAACACAG
GTAAGTGCCGTGTGTGGTTCCCGCGGGCCTGGCCTCTTTACGGGTTATGGCCCTTGCGTGCCTTGAATTA
CTTCCACCTGGCTGCAGTACGTGATTCTTGATCCCGAGCTTCGGGTTGGAAGTGGGTGGGAGAGTTCGAG
GCCTTGCGCTTAAGGAGCCCCTTCGCCTCGTGCTTGAGTTGAGGCCTGGCCTGGGCGCTGGGGCCGCCGC
GTGCGAATCTGGTGGCACCTTCGCGCCTGTCTCGCTGCTTTCGATAAGTCTCTAGCCATTTAAAATTTTT
GATGACCTGCTGCGACGCTTTTTTTCTGGCAAGATAGTCTTGTAAATGCGGGCCAAGATCTGCACACTGG
TATTTCGGTTTTTGGGGCCGCGGGCGGCGACGGGGCCCGTGCGTCCCAGCGCACATGTTCGGCGAGGCGG
GGCCTGCGAGCGCGGCCACCGAGAATCGGACGGGGGTAGTCTCAAGCTGGCCGGCCTGCTCTGGTGCCTG
GCCTCGCGCCGCCGTGTATCGCCCCGCCCTGGGCGGCAAGGCTGGCCCGGTCGGCACCAGTTGCGTGAGC
GGAAAGATGGCCGCTTCCCGGCCCTGCTGCAGGGAGCTCAAAATGGAGGACGCGGCGCTCGGGAGAGCGG
GCGGGTGAGTCACCCACACAAAGGAAAAGGGCCTTTCCGTCCTCAGCCGTCGCTTCATGTGACTCCACGG
AGTACCGGGCGCCGTCCAGGCACCTCGATTAGTTCTCGAGCTTTTGGAGTACGTCGTCTTTAGGTTGGGG
GGAGGGGTTTTATGCGATGGAGTTTCCCCACACTGAGTGGGTGGAGACTGAAGTTAGGCCAGCTTGGCAC
TTGATGTAATTCTCCTTGGAATTTGCCCTTTTTGAGTTTGGATCTTGGTTCATTCTCAAGCCTCAGACAG
TGGTTCAAAGTTTTTTTCTTCCATTTCAGGTGTCGTGAGGCTAGCACCGCCACCATGTCTCAGGGATCAG
TGTCATTCAAGGATGTGACTGTGGACTTCACCCAGGAGGAGTGGCAGCAACTAGACCCTGCTCAGAAGGC
GCTTTACAGGGATGTGATGTTGGAAAACTATTGCCACTTCGTATCTGTGGGGTTTCACATGGCTAAGCCT
GATATGATCCGCAAGTTGGAACAAGGAGAAGAGCTATGGACACAGAGAATTTTTCCAAGTTACAGCTACC
TAGAAGAAGATGGGAAAACTGAAGATGTCTTAGTGAAGTTCAAAGAATACCAAGACAGGCATTCTAGACC
CCTCATATTCATCAACCACAAAAAACTAATTAAGGAGAGAAGTAATATTTATGGTAAAACATTTACTCTA
GGCAAGAACCGTATTTCAAAAACAATACTATGTGAATATAAACCTGATGGAAAAGTTTTGAAAAATATTT
CAGAACTAGTCATTAGAAATATAAGCCCCATAAAAGAGAAGTTTGGTGACAGTACTGGATGGGAGAAATC
ACTCCTCAATACCAAGCATGAGAAAATTCATCCTGCAGTGAATCTCCATAAACAAACAGAAAGAGTTCTC
AGTGGTAAACAGGAGCTTATTCAGCATCAGAAGGTTCAAGCTCCAGAGCAACCATTTGACCATAATGAAT
GTGAAAAATCCTTCCTGATGAAAGGAATGCTATTTACACATACTAGAGCTCACAGAGGAGAAAGAACCTT
TGAATACAATAAAGATGGAATTGCCTTCATAGAAAAGTCAAGCCTCAGTGTCCATCCAAGTAATCTTATG
GAAAAGAAGCCCTCTGCCTACAACAAATATGGGAAATTCCTCTGCAGAAAGCCTGTTTTTATTATGCCTC
AGAGACCTCAAACAGAAGAGAAACCCTTTCACTGTCCTTACTGTGGGAATAACTTTAGAAGGAAGTCATA
CCTCATTGAACATCAGCGAATTCACACAGGTGAAAAACCTTATGTTTGCAATCAATGTGGAAAGGCCTTC
CGTCAGAAGACAGCCCTCACCCTTCATGAGAAAACACATATAGAGGGGAAACCCTTTATTTGTATCGATT
GTGGGAAGTCCTTCCGCCAGAAGGCCACCCTCACTAGACATCACAAAACACATACGGGGGAGAAAGCCTA
TGAATGTCCTCAGTGTGGAAGTGCCTTTAGGAAGAAGTCATACCTCATTGATCACCAGAGAACTCACACA
GGAGAGAAACCGTATCAGTGTAATGAGTGTGGGAAGGCATTTATCCAGAAGACAACCCTCACTGTTCATC
AGAGAACTCACACAGGAGAGAAACCCTATATTTGCAATGAATGTGGGAAGTCCTTCTGCCAAAAGACAAC
CCTCACTCTCCACCAGAGAATTCACACGGGGGAAAAACCCTATATTTGTAATGAATGTGGGAAGTCCTTC
CGCCAGAAGGCAATCCTCACTGTTCATCACAGAATACATACAGGAGAAAAATCCAATGGGTGTCCTCAGT
GTGGGAAAGCCTTCAGTAGGAAATCAAACCTCATTCGCCATCAGAAAACTCACACAGGCGAGAAACCATA
TGAATGTAAACAGTGTGGGAAGTTCTTCAGTTGTAAGTCAAACCTCATTGTCCATCAGAAAACTCACAAG
GTAGAAACCACGGGAATTCAGTAGTAATGAACTAGTCCGTAACTTGAAAGTATTTCGATTTCTTGGCTTT
ATATATCTTGTGGAAAGGACGATCGTAAATGTGATGAGGTAGCATCACGCGTTAAGTCGACAATCAACCT
CTGGATTACAAAATTTGTGAAAGATTGACTGGTATTCTTAACTATGTTGCTCCTTTTACGCTATGTGGAT
ACGCTGCTTTAATGCCTTTGTATCATGCTATTGCTTCCCGTATGGCTTTCATTTTCTCCTCCTTGTATAA
ATCCTGGTTGCTGTCTCTTTATGAGGAGTTGTGGCCCGTTGTCAGGCAACGTGGCGTGGTGTGCACTGTG
TTTGCTGACGCAACCCCCACTGGTTGGGGCATTGCCACCACCTGTCAGCTCCTTTCCGGGACTTTCGCTT
TCCCCCTCCCTATTGCCACGGCGGAACTCATCGCCGCCTGCCTTGCCCGCTGCTGGACAGGGGCTCGGCT
GTTGGGCACTGACAATTCCGTGGTGTTGTCGGGGAAATCATCGTCCTTTCCTTGGCTGCTCGCCTGTGTT
GCCACCTGGATTCTGCGCGGGACGTCCTTCTGCTACGTCCCTTCGGCCCTCAATCCAGCGGACCTTCCTT
CCCGCGGCCTGCTGCCGGCTCTGCGGCCTCTTCCGCGTCTTCGCCTTCGCCCTCAGACGAGTCGGATCTC
CCTTTGGGCCGCCTCCCCGCGTCGACTTTAAGACCAATGACTTACAAGGCAGCTGTAGATCTTAGCCACT
TTTTAAAAGAAAAGGGGGGACTGGAAGGGCTAATTCACTCCCAACGAAGACAAGATCTGCTTTTTGCTTG
TACTGGGTCTCTCTGGTTAGACCAGATCTGAGCCTGGGAGCTCTCTGGCTAACTAGGGAACCCACTGCTT
AAGCCTCAATAAAGCTTGCCTTGAGTGCTTCAAGTAGTGTGTGCCCGTCTGTTGTGTGACTCTGGTAACT
AGAGATCCCTCAGACCCTTTTAGTCAGTGTGGAAAATCTCTAGCAGTACGTATAGTAGTTCATGTCATCT
TATTATTCAGTATTTATAACTTGCAAAGAAATGAATATCAGAGAGTGAGAGGAACTTGTTTATTGCAGCT
TATAATGGTTACAAATAAAGCAATAGCATCACAAATTTCACAAATAAAGCATTTTTTTCACTGCATTCTA
GTTGTGGTTTGTCCAAACTCATCAATGTATCTTATCATGTCTGGCTCTAGCTATCCCGCCCCTAACTCCG
CCCATCCCGCCCCTAACTCCGCCCAGTTCCGCCCATTCTCCGCCCCATGGCTGACTAATTTTTTTTATTT
ATGCAGAGGCCGAGGCCGCCTCGGCCTCTGAGCTATTCCAGAAGTAGTGAGGAGGCTTTTTTGGAGGCCT
AGGGACGTACCCAATTCGCCCTATAGTGAGTCGTATTACGCGCGCTCACTGGCCGTCGTTTTACAACGTC
GTGACTGGGAAAACCCTGGCGTTACCCAACTTAATCGCCTTGCAGCACATCCCCCTTTCGCCAGCTGGCG
TAATAGCGAAGAGGCCCGCACCGATCGCCCTTCCCAACAGTTGCGCAGCCTGAATGGCGAATGGG
[124 nt withheld, positions 7346-7469]
C
[91 nt withheld, positions 7471-7561]
A
[49 nt withheld, positions 7563-7611]
CCTTTGACGTTGGAGTCCACGTTCTTT
[37 nt withheld, positions 7639-7675]
ACCCTATCTCGGTCTATTCTTTTGATTTATAAGGGATTTTGCCGATTTCGGCCTATTGGTTAAAAAATGA
GCTGATTTAACAAAAATTTAACGCGAATTTTAACAAAATATTAACGCTTACAATTTAGGTGGCACTTTTC
GGGGAAATGTGCGCGGAACCCCTATTTGTTTATTTTTCTAAATACATTCAAATATGTATCCGCTCATGAG
ACAATAACCCTGATAAATGCTTCAATAATATTGAAAAAGGAAGAGTATGAGTATTCAACATTTCCGTGTC
GCCCTTATTCCCTTTTTTGCGGCATTTTGCCTTCCTGTTTTTGCTCACCCAGAAACGCTGGTGAAAGTAA
AAGATGCTGAAGATCAGTTGGGTGCACGAGTGGGTTACATCGAACTGGATCTCAACAGCGGTAAGATCCT
TGAGAGTTTTCGCCCCGAAGAACGTTTTCCAATGATGAGCACTTTTAAAGTTCTGCTATGTGGCGCGGTA
TTATCCCGTATTGACGCCGGGCAAGAGCAACTCGGTCGCCGCATACACTATTCTCAGAATGACTTGGTTG
AGTACTCACCAGTCACAGAAAAGCATCTTACGGATGGCATGACAGTAAGAGAATTATGCAGTGCTGCCAT
AACCATGAGTGATAACACTGCGGCCAACTTACTTCTGACAACGATCGGAGGACCGAAGGAGCTAACCGCT
TTTTTGCACAACATGGGGGATCATGTAACTCGCCTTGATCGTTGGGAACCGGAGCTGAATGAAGCCATAC
CAAACGACGAGCGTGACACCACGATGCCTGTAGCAATGGCAACAACGTTGCGCAAACTATTAACTGGCGA
ACTACTTACTCTAGCTTCCCGGCAACAATTAATAGACTGGATGGAGGCGGATAAAGTTGCAGGACCACTT
CTGCGCTCGGCCCTTCCGGCTGGCTGGTTTATTGCTGATAAATCTGGAGCCGGTGAGCGTGGGTCTCGCG
GTATCATTGCAGCACTGGGGCCAGATGGTAAGCCCTCCCGTATCGTAGTTATCTACACGACGGGGAGTCA
GGCAACTATGGATGAACGAAATAGACAGATCGCTGAGATAGGTGCCTCACTGATTAAGCATTGGTAACTG
TCAGACCAAGTTTACTCATATATACTTTAGATTGATTTAAAACTTCATTTTTAATTTAAAAGGATCTAGG
TGAAGATCCTTTTTGATAATCTCATGACCAAAATCCCTTAACGTGAGTTTTCGTTCCACTGAGCGTCAGA
CCCCGTAGAAAAGATCAAAGGATCTTCTTGAGATCCTTTTTTTCTGCGCGTAATCTGCTGCTTGCAAACA
AAAAAACCACCGCTACCAGCGGTGGTTTGTTTGCCGGATCAAGAGCTACCAACTCTTTTTCCGAAGGTAA
CTGGCTTCAGCAGAGCGCAGATACCAAATACTGTTCTTCTAGTGTAGCCGTAGTTAGGCCACCACTTCAA
GAACTCTGTAGCACCGCCTACATACCTCGCTCTGCTAATCCTGTTACCAGTGGCTGCTGCCAGTGGCGAT
AAGTCGTGTCTTACCGGGTTGGACTCAAGACGATAGTTACCGGATAAGGCGCAGCGGTCGGGCTGAACGG
GGGGTTCGTGCACACAGCCCAGCTTGGAGCGAACGACCTACACCGAACTGAGATACCTACAGCGTGAGCT
ATGAGAAAGCGCCACGCTTCCCGAAGGGAGAAAGGCGGACAGGTATCCGGTAAGCGGCAGGGTCGGAACA
GGAGAGCGCACGAGGGAGCTTCCAGGGGGAAACGCCTGGTATCTTTATAGTCCTGTCGGGTTTCGCCACC
TCTGACTTGAGCGTCGATTTTTGTGATGCTCGTCAGGGGGGCGGAGCCTATGGAAAAACGCCAGCAACGC
GGCCTTTTTACGGTTCCTGGCCTTTTGCTGGCCTTTTGCTCACATGTTCTTTCCTGCGTTATCCCCTGAT
TCTGTGGATAACCGTATTACCGCCTTTGAGTGAGCTGATACCGCTCGCCGCAGCCGAACGACCGAGCGCA
GCGAGTCAGTGAGCGAGGAAGCGGAAGAGCGCCCAATACGCAAACCGCCTCTCCCCGCGCGTTGGCCGAT
TCATTAATGCAGCTGGCACGACAGGTTTCCCGACTGGAAAGCGGGCAGTGAGCGCAACGCAATTAATGTG
AGTTAGCTCACTCATTAGGCACCCCAGGCTTTACACTTTATGCTTCCGGCTCGTATGTTGTGTGGAATTG
TGAGCGGATAACAATTTCACACAGGAAACAGCTATGACCATGATTACGCCAAGCGCGCAATTAACCCTCA
CTAAAGGGAACAAAAGCTGGAGCTGCAAGC
Features (pLannotate 1.2.2; 31 found; start..end, strand, type, name):
      5..231     +  promoter       RSV promoter: Rous sarcoma virus enhancer/promoter
    232..412     +  LTR            5' LTR (truncated): truncated 5' long terminal repeat (LTR) from HIV-1
    459..584     +  misc_feature   HIV-1 Ψ: packaging signal of human immunodeficiency virus type 1
    568..931     +  CDS            HIV-1 gag (fragment): gag protein from human immunodeficiency virus 1; gag
   1077..1310    +  misc_feature   RRE: The Rev response element (RRE) of HIV-1 allows for Rev-dependent mRNA export from the nucleus to the cytoplasm.
   1687..1713    +  CDS            Rev (fragment): human immunodeficiency virus 1 (HIV-1) Rev protein; rev; enhances nuclear export of unspliced and incompletely spliced viral mRNAs
   1720..1743    +  promoter       SV40 promoter (fragment): SV40 early promoter
   1744..1815    +  promoter       SV40 promoter (fragment): SV40 enhancer and early promoter
   1839..1974    +  rep_origin     SV40 ori: SV40 origin of replication
   2020..2616    +  CDS            PuroR (fragment): puromycin N-acetyltransferase; pac from Streptomyces; confers resistance to puromycin
   2665..2782    +  misc_feature   cPPT/CTS: central polypurine tract and central termination sequence of HIV-1
   2847..2913    +  CDS            small t antigen (fragment): SV40 (simian virus 40) small t antigen
   2920..4098    +  promoter       EF-1α promoter: strong constitutive promoter for human elongation factor EF-1α
   4121..5029    +  CDS            Znf382 (fragment): ZN382_RAT - Also known as Zfp382. Experimental evidence at protein level: Swiss-Prot protein existence level 1. Functions as a sequence-specific transcriptional repressor. From Rattus norvegicus (Rat).
   5777..5830    +  promoter       U6 promoter (fragment): RNA polymerase III promoter for human U6 snRNA
   5872..6460    +  misc_feature   WPRE: woodchuck hepatitis virus posttranscriptional regulatory element
   6511..6530    +  misc_feature   cPPT/CTS (fragment): central polypurine tract and central termination sequence of HIV-1
   6532..6765    +  LTR            3' LTR (ΔU3): self-inactivating 3' long terminal repeat (LTR) from HIV-1
   6843..6964    +  polyA_signal   SV40 poly(A) signal: SV40 polyadenylation signal
   7004..7139    +  rep_origin     SV40 ori: SV40 origin of replication
   7160..7178    -  promoter       T7 promoter: promoter for bacteriophage T7 RNA polymerase
   7186..7341    +  CDS            lacZα (fragment): LacZα fragment of β-galactosidase; lacZ fragment
   7346..7774    +  rep_origin     f1 ori (sequence partly withheld): f1 bacteriophage origin of replication; arrow indicates direction of (+) strand synthesis
   7827..7931    +  promoter       AmpR promoter: bla
   7932..8792    +  CDS            AmpR: β-lactamase; bla; confers resistance to ampicillin, carbenicillin, and related antibiotics
   8963..9551    +  rep_origin     ori: high-copy-number ColE1/pMB1/pBR322/pUC origin of replication
   9734..9826    +  CDS            lacI (fragment): lac repressor; lacI; The lac repressor binds to the lac operator to inhibit transcription in E. coli. This inhibition can be relieved by adding lactose or isopropyl-β-D-thiogalactopyranoside (IPTG).
   9839..9860    +  protein_bind   CAP binding site: CAP binding activates transcription in the presence of cAMP. E. coli catabolite activator protein
   9875..9905    +  promoter       lac promoter: promoter for the E. coli lac operon
   9913..9929    +  protein_bind   lac operator: The lac repressor binds to the lac operator to inhibit transcription in E. coli. This inhibition can be relieved by adding lactose or isopropyl-β-D-thiogalactopyranoside (IPTG). lac repressor encoded by lacI
   9974..9992    +  promoter       T3 promoter: promoter for bacteriophage T3 RNA polymerase
