[The description below was written by a language model from this plasmid's Addgene catalogue record and pLannotate feature annotations shown in this document.]
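Description:
TFORF0900 is a third-generation-style, self-inactivating lentiviral expression plasmid built on the pLX_TRC317 backbone and carrying the human zinc finger transcription factor ZNF382 (also known as KS1) as a synthesized open reading frame. It belongs to a barcoded transcription factor ORF collection. Each member carries a unique 24-bp barcode so that the overexpressed factor can be identified by sequencing in pooled screens, such as directed differentiation experiments. In bacteria the plasmid is maintained at high copy from a ColE1/pUC-type origin with ampicillin selection through β-lactamase. An f1 origin and residual lac and T7/T3 cloning-vector elements are also present. The depositor warns that the plasmid may recombine, as lentiviral vectors with repeated LTR sequences often do.

The viral genome is transcribed from an RSV promoter fused to a truncated HIV-1 5' LTR, which makes packaging Tat-independent. This is followed by the Ψ packaging signal with a gag fragment, the Rev response element for nuclear export of full-length RNA, and a cPPT/CTS that aids nuclear import. An SV40 early promoter drives puromycin N-acetyltransferase for selection of transduced mammalian cells. Downstream, the EF-1α promoter drives constitutive ZNF382 expression. The automated annotation labels only part of this ORF, by homology to the rat orthologue, but the catalogue entry specifies the human gene. The barcode itself is not annotated, though it presumably lies in the region between the ORF and the WPRE, where a short U6-derived fragment is detected. The WPRE enhances transcript stability and expression, and the ΔU3 3' LTR inactivates the LTR promoter after integration. An SV40 polyadenylation signal lies outside the viral cassette.
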