Addgene plasmid #142232: TFORF0900
Purpose: Lentiviral vector for overexpressing transcription factor ORFs with unique 24-bp barcodes. Barcodes facilitate identification of transcription factors in pooled screens.
Depositing lab: Feng Zhang. Depositing organization: Broad Institute. Publication: A transcription factor atlas of directed differentiation. Joung J, Ma S, Tay T, Geiger-Schuller KR, Kirchgatterer PC, Verdine VK, Guo B, Arias-Garcia MA, Allen WE, Singh A, Kuksenko O, Abudayyeh OO, Gootenberg JS, Fu Z, Macrae RK, Buenrostro JD, Regev A, Zhang F. Cell. 2023 Jan 5;186(1):209-229.e26. doi: 10.1016/j.cell.2022.11.026. PubMed 36608654.
Backbone
  Vector backbone: pLX_TRC317
  Backbone manufacturer: Broad Institute Genetic Perturbation Platform
  Backbone size w/o insert (bp): 8264
  Vector type: Mammalian Expression, Lentiviral
  Selectable markers: Puromycin
Growth in bacteria
  Bacterial resistance: Ampicillin, 100 μg/mL
  Growth temperature: 37°C
  Growth strain: NEB Stable
  Copy number: High Copy
Gene/Insert
  Gene/Insert name: ZNF382
  Species: H. sapiens (human)
  Insert size (bp): 1751
  Entrez Gene: ZNF382 (a.k.a. KS1)
  Promoter: EF1a
  Cloning method: Unknown
  Sequencing primers: 5′ GGGTGGAGACTGAAGTTAGGCCAG; 3′ CACATAGCGTAAAAGGAGCAACATAG
Terms and licenses: Academic/Nonprofit Terms; Industry Terms: Not Available to Industry
Depositor comments: NM_001256838,ENST00000439428 . The transcription factor ORF portion of this plasmid was synthesized by Genewiz. Please test multiple small colonies in case of plasmid recombination. To make this collection available in a timely manner, a portion of this collection was not fully sequenced by Addgene. If an Addgene verified full plasmid sequence is not available, please contact us prior to placing an order to request the full sequence.
How to cite: TFORF0900 was a gift from Feng Zhang (Addgene plasmid # 142232 ; http://n2t.net/addgene:142232 ; RRID:Addgene_142232)
