>Addgene plasmid #142232 | TFORF0900 | depositor partial sequence | sequence record 278834 | Insert
ACCGCCACCATGTCTCAGGGATCAGTGTCATTCAAGGATGTGACTGTGGACTTCACCCAGGAGGAGTGGC
AGCAACTAGACCCTGCTCAGAAGGCGCTTTACAGGGATGTGATGTTGGAAAACTATTGCCACTTCGTATC
TGTGGGGTTTCACATGGCTAAGCCTGATATGATCCGCAAGTTGGAACAAGGAGAAGAGCTATGGACACAG
AGAATTTTTCCAAGTTACAGCTACCTAGAAGAAGATGGGAAAACTGAAGATGTCTTAGTGAAGTTCAAAG
AATACCAAGACAGGCATTCTAGACCCCTCATATTCATCAACCACAAAAAACTAATTAAGGAGAGAAGTAA
TATTTATGGTAAAACATTTACTCTAGGCAAGAACCGTATTTCAAAAACAATACTATGTGAATATAAACCT
GATGGAAAAGTTTTGAAAAATATTTCAGAACTAGTCATTAGAAATATAAGCCCCATAAAAGAGAAGTTTG
GTGACAGTACTGGATGGGAGAAATCACTCCTCAATACCAAGCATGAGAAAATTCATCCTGCAGTGAATCT
CCATAAACAAACAGAAAGAGTTCTCAGTGGTAAACAGGAGCTTATTCAGCATCAGAAGGTTCAAGCTCCA
GAGCAACCATTTGACCATAATGAATGTGAAAAATCCTTCCTGATGAAAGGAATGCTATTTACACATACTA
GAGCTCACAGAGGAGAAAGAACCTTTGAATACAATAAAGATGGAATTGCCTTCATAGAAAAGTCAAGCCT
CAGTGTCCATCCAAGTAATCTTATGGAAAAGAAGCCCTCTGCCTACAACAAATATGGGAAATTCCTCTGC
AGAAAGCCTGTTTTTATTATGCCTCAGAGACCTCAAACAGAAGAGAAACCCTTTCACTGTCCTTACTGTG
GGAATAACTTTAGAAGGAAGTCATACCTCATTGAACATCAGCGAATTCACACAGGTGAAAAACCTTATGT
TTGCAATCAATGTGGAAAGGCCTTCCGTCAGAAGACAGCCCTCACCCTTCATGAGAAAACACATATAGAG
GGGAAACCCTTTATTTGTATCGATTGTGGGAAGTCCTTCCGCCAGAAGGCCACCCTCACTAGACATCACA
AAACACATACGGGGGAGAAAGCCTATGAATGTCCTCAGTGTGGAAGTGCCTTTAGGAAGAAGTCATACCT
CATTGATCACCAGAGAACTCACACAGGAGAGAAACCGTATCAGTGTAATGAGTGTGGGAAGGCATTTATC
CAGAAGACAACCCTCACTGTTCATCAGAGAACTCACACAGGAGAGAAACCCTATATTTGCAATGAATGTG
GGAAGTCCTTCTGCCAAAAGACAACCCTCACTCTCCACCAGAGAATTCACACGGGGGAAAAACCCTATAT
TTGTAATGAATGTGGGAAGTCCTTCCGCCAGAAGGCAATCCTCACTGTTCATCACAGAATACATACAGGA
GAAAAATCCAATGGGTGTCCTCAGTGTGGGAAAGCCTTCAGTAGGAAATCAAACCTCATTCGCCATCAGA
AAACTCACACAGGCGAGAAACCATATGAATGTAAACAGTGTGGGAAGTTCTTCAGTTGTAAGTCAAACCT
CATTGTCCATCAGAAAACTCACAAGGTAGAAACCACGGGAATTCAGTAGTAATGAACTAGTCCGTAACTT
GAAAGTATTTCGATTTCTTGGCTTTATATATCTTGTGGAAAGGACGATCGTAAATGTGATGAGGTAGCAT
C
