>Addgene plasmid #142232 | TFORF0900 | depositor partial sequence | sequence record 278835 | Barcode
TCGTAAATGTGATGAGGTAGCATC
